>Addgene plasmid #152221 | pGBW-m4133329 | depositor full sequence | sequence record 295233 | Full Sequence
CACCATGAGTGCCGATGCTCAGTCCTTTCTCAACGGTTTCGCAGTGGAAAACCTTTACTTTCAGTCGATG
AGTGACAAAATCATTCATCTAACCGATGACTCCTTTGATACAGACGTGTTGAAGGCCGATGGTGCGATAC
TGGTAGATTTCTGGGCTGAATGGTGTGGCCCGTGCAAGATGATCGCACCCATTCTGGACGAGATCGCCGA
CGAGTATCAAGGAAAATTAACTGTCGCTAAGCTTAATATAGATCAGAACCCAGGGACGGCACCTAAATAC
GGCATCAGGGGAATACCTACCCTCCTGCTCTTTAAGAATGGGGAAGTTGCCGCGACAAAAGTGGGAGCCC
TGTCTAAGGGCCAGCTAAAAGAGTTCTTGGACGCTAACCTGGCAGGTTCAGGCTCGGGGCACATGCACCA
TCACCATCACCATAGCAGCGGGCTCGTGCCACGCGGCTAAGCTAGCTTGACTGACTGAGATACAGCGTAC
CTTCAGCTCACAGACATGATAAGATACATTGATGAGTTTGGACAAACCACAACTAGAATGCAGTGAAAAA
AATGCTTTATTTGTGAAATTTGTGATGCTATTGCTTTATTTGTAACCATTATAAGCTGCAATAAACAAGT
TAACAACAACAATTGCATTCATTTTATGTTTCAGGTTCAGGGGGAGGTGTGGGAGGTTTTTTAAAGCAAG
TAAAACCTCTACAAATGTGGTATTGGCCCATCTCTATCGGTATCGTAGCATAACCCCTTGGGGCCTCTAA
ACGGGTCTTGAGGGGTTTTTTGTGCCCCTCGGGCCGGATTGCTATCTACCGGCATTGGCGCAGAAAAAAA
TGCCTGATGCGACGCTGCGCGTCTTATACTCCCACATATGCCAGATTCAGCAACGGATACGGCTTCCCCA
ACTTGCCCACTTCCATACGTGTCCTCCTTACCAGAAATTTATCCTTAAGGTCGTCAGCTATCCTGCAGGC
GATCTCTCGATTTCGATCAAGACATTCCTTTAATGGTCTTTTCTGGACACCACTAGGGGTCAGAAGTAGT
TCATCAAACTTTCTTCCCTCCCTAATCTCATTGGTTACCTTGGGCTATCGAAACTTAATTAACCAGTCAA
GTCAGCTACTTGGCGAGATCGACTTGTCTGGGTTTCGACTACGCTCAGAATTGCGTCAGTCAAGTTCGAT
CTGGTCCTTGCTATTGCACCCGTTCTCCGATTACGAGTTTCATTTAAATCATGTGAGCAAAAGGCCAGCA
AAAGGCCAGGAACCGTAAAAAGGCCGCGTTGCTGGCGTTTTTCCATAGGCTCCGCCCCCCTGACGAGCAT
CACAAAAATCGACGCTCAAGTCAGAGGTGGCGAAACCCGACAGGACTATAAAGATACCAGGCGTTTCCCC
CTGGAAGCTCCCTCGTGCGCTCTCCTGTTCCGACCCTGCCGCTTACCGGATACCTGTCCGCCTTTCTCCC
TTCGGGAAGCGTGGCGCTTTCTCATAGCTCACGCTGTAGGTATCTCAGTTCGGTGTAGGTCGTTCGCTCC
AAGCTGGGCTGTGTGCACGAACCCCCCGTTCAGCCCGACCGCTGCGCCTTATCCGGTAACTATCGTCTTG
AGTCCAACCCGGTAAGACACGACTTATCGCCACTGGCAGCAGCCACTGGTAACAGGATTAGCAGAGCGAG
GTATGTAGGCGGTGCTACAGAGTTCTTGAAGTGGTGGCCTAACTACGGCTACACTAGAAGAACAGTATTT
GGTATCTGCGCTCTGCTGAAGCCAGTTACCTTCGGAAAAAGAGTTGGTAGCTCTTGATCCGGCAAACAAA
CCACCGCTGGTAGCGGTGGTTTTTTTGTTTGCAAGCAGCAGATTACGCGCAGAAAAAAAGGATCTCAAGA
AGATCCTTTGATCTTTTCTACGGGGTCTGACGCTCAGTGGAACGAAAACTCACGTTAAGGGATTTTGGTC
ATGAGATTATCAAAAAGGATCTTCACCTAGATCCTTTTAAATTAAAAATGAAGTTTTAAATCAATCTAAA
GTATATATGAGTAAACTTGGTCTGACAGTTACCAATGCTTAATCAGTGAGGCACCTATCTCAGCGATCTG
TCTATTTCGTTCATCCATAGTTGCATTTAAATTTCCGAACTCTCCAAGGCCCTCGTCGGAAAATCTTCAA
ACCTTTCGTCCGATCCATCTTGCAGGCTACCTCTCGAACGAACTATCGCAAGTCTCTTGGCCGGCCTTGC
GCCTTGGCTATTGCTTGGCAGCGCCTATCGCCAGGTATTACTCCAATCCCGAATATCCGAGATCGGGATC
ACCCGAGAGAAGTTCAACCTACATCCTCAATCCCGATCTATCCGAGATCCGAGGAATATCGAAATCGGGG
CGCGCCTGGCCTCCGCGCCGGGTTTTGGCGCCTCCCGCGGGCGCCCCCCTCGTCACGGCGAGCGCTGCCA
CGTCAGACGAAGGGCGCAGGAGCGTCCTGATCCTTCCGCCCGGACGCTCAGGACAGCGGCCCGCTGCTCA
TAAGACTCGGCCTTAGAACCCCAGTATCAGCAGAAGGACATTTTAGGACGGGACTTGGGTGACTCTAGGG
CACTGGTTTTCTTTCCAGAGAGCGGAACAGGCGAGGAAAAGTAGTCCCTTCTCGGCGATTCTGCGGAGGG
ATCTCCGTGGGGCGGTGAACGCCGATGATTATATAAGGACGCGCCGGGTGTGGCACAGCTAGTTCCGTCG
CAGCCGGGATTTGGGTCGCGGTTCTTGTTTGTGGATCGCTGTGATCGTCACTTGGTGAGTAGCGGGCTGC
TGGGCTGGCCGGGGCTTTCGTGGCCGCCGGGCCGCTCGGTGGGACGGAAGCGTGTGGAGAGACCGCCAAG
GGCTGTAGTCTGGGTCCGCGAGCAAGGTTGCCCTGAACTGGGGGTTGGGGGGAGCGCAGCAAAATGGCGG
CTGTTCCCGAGTCTTGAATGGAAGACGCTTGTGAGGCGGGCTGTGAGGTCGTTGAAACAAGGTGGGGGGC
ATGGTGGGCGGCAAGAACCCAAGGTCTTGAGCCCTTCGCTAATGCGGGAAAGCTCTTATTCGGGTGAGAT
GGGCTGGGCACCATCTGGGGACCCTGACGTGAAGTTTGTCACTGACTGGAGAACTCGGTTTGTCGTCTGT
TGCGGGGGCGGCAGTTATGGCGGTGCCGTTGGGCAGTGCACCCGTACCTTTGGGAGCGCGCGCCCTCGTC
GTGTCGTGACGTCACCCGTTCTGTTGGCTTATAATGCAGGGTGGGGCCACCTGCCGGTAGGTGTGCGGTA
GGCTTTTCTCCGTCGCAGGACGCAGGGTTCGGGCCTAGGGTAGGCTCTCCTGAATCGACAGGCGCCGGAC
CTCTGGTGAGGGGAGGGATAAGTGAGGCGTCAGTTTCTTTGGTCGGTTTTATGTACCTATCTTCTTAAGT
AGCTGAAGCTCCGGTTTTGAACTATGCGCTCGGGGTTGGCGAGTGTGTTTTGTGAAGTTTTTTAGGCACC
TTTTGAAATGTAATCATTTGGGTCAATATGTAATTTTCAGTGTTAGACTTGTAAATTGTCCGCTAAATTC
TGGCCGTTTTTGGCTTTTTTGTTAGACAACATGACCGAGTACAAGCCCACGGTGCGCCTCGCCACCCGCG
ACGACGTCCCCAGGGCCGTACGCACCCTCGCCGCCGCGTTCGCCGACTACCCCGCCACGCGCCACACCGT
CGATCCGGACCGCCACATCGAGCGGGTCACCGAGCTGCAAGAACTCTTCCTCACGCGCGTCGGGCTCGAC
ATCGGCAAGGTGTGGGTCGCGGACGACGGCGCCGCGGTGGCGGTCTGGACCACGCCGGAGAGCGTCGAAG
CGGGGGCGGTGTTCGCCGAGATCGGCCCGCGCATGGCCGAGTTGAGCGGTTCCCGGCTGGCCGCGCAGCA
ACAGATGGAGGGCCTCCTGGCGCCGCACCGGCCCAAGGAGCCCGCGTGGTTCCTGGCCACCGTCGGCGTC
TCGCCCGACCACCAGGGCAAGGGTCTGGGCAGCGCCGTCGTGCTCCCCGGAGTGGAGGCCGCCGAGCGCG
CCGGGGTGCCCGCCTTCCTGGAGACCTCCGCGCCCCGCAACCTCCCCTTCTACGAGCGGCTCGGCTTCAC
CGTCACCGCCGACGTCGAGGTGCCCGAAGGACCGCGCACCTGGTGCATGACCCGCAAGCCCGGTGCCTAG
GCTAGTATGTAAGCCTAGTCTTAGATAATAAAATCGCTATCCATCGAAGATGGATGTGTGTTGGTTTTTT
GTGTGTGTAACGCTAGGCGCGCCTGGTGTACCGAGAACGATCCTCTCAGTGCGAGTCTCGACGATCCATA
TCGTTGCTTGGCAGTCAGCCAGTCGGAATCCAGCTTGGGACCCAGGAAGTCCAATCGTCAGATATTGTAC
TCAAGCCTGGTCACGGCAGCGTACCGATCTGTTTAAACCTAGATATTGATAGTCTGATCGGTCAACGTAT
AATCGAGTCCTAGCTTTTGCAAACATCTATCAAGAGACAGGATCAGCAGGAGGCTTTCGCATGAGTATTC
AACATTTCCGTGTCGCCCTTATTCCCTTTTTTGCGGCATTTTGCCTTCCTGTTTTTGCTCACCCAGAAAC
GCTGGTGAAAGTAAAAGATGCTGAAGATCAGTTGGGTGCGCGAGTGGGTTACATCGAACTGGATCTCAAC
AGCGGTAAGATCCTTGAGAGTTTTCGCCCCGAAGAACGCTTTCCAATGATGAGCACTTTTAAAGTTCTGC
TATGTGGCGCGGTATTATCCCGTATTGACGCCGGGCAAGAGCAACTCGGTCGCCGCATACACTATTCTCA
GAATGACTTGGTTGAGTATTCACCAGTCACAGAAAAGCATCTTACGGATGGCATGACAGTAAGAGAATTA
TGCAGTGCTGCCATAACCATGAGTGATAACACTGCGGCCAACTTACTTCTGACAACGATTGGAGGACCGA
AGGAGCTAACCGCTTTTTTGCACAACATGGGGGATCATGTAACTCGCCTTGATCGTTGGGAACCGGAGCT
GAATGAAGCCATACCAAACGACGAGCGTGACACCACGATGCCTGTAGCAATGGCAACAACCTTGCGTAAA
CTATTAACTGGCGAACTACTTACTCTAGCTTCCCGGCAACAGTTGATAGACTGGATGGAGGCGGATAAAG
TTGCAGGACCACTTCTGCGCTCGGCCCTTCCGGCTGGCTGGTTTATTGCTGATAAATCTGGAGCCGGTGA
GCGTGGGTCTCGCGGTATCATTGCAGCACTGGGGCCAGATGGTAAGCCCTCCCGTATCGTAGTTATCTAC
ACGACGGGGAGTCAGGCAACTATGGATGAACGAAATAGACAGATCGCTGAGATAGGTGCCTCACTGATTA
AGCATTGGTAACCGATTCTAGGTGCATTGGCGCAGAAAAAAATGCCTGATGCGACGCTGCGCGTCTTATA
CTCCCACATATGCCAGATTCAGCAACGGATACGGCTTCCCCAACTTGCCCACTTCCATACGTGTCCTCCT
TACCAGAAATTTATCCTTAAGATCGTTTAAACTCGACTCTGGCTCTATCGAATCTCCGTCGTTTCGAGCT
TACGCGAACAGCCGTGGCGCTCATTTGCTCGTCGGGCATCGAATCTCGTCAGCTATCGTCAGCTTACCTT
TTTGGCAGCGATCGCGGCTCCCGACATCTTGGACCATTAGCTCCACAGGTATCTTCTTCCCTCTAGTGGT
CATAACAGCAGCTTCAGCTACCTCTCAATTCAAAAAACCCCTCAAGACCCGTTTAGAGGCCCCAAGGGGT
TATGCTATCAATCGTTGCGTTACACACACAAAAAACCAACACACATCCATCTTCGATGGATAGCGATTTT
ATTATCTAACTGCTGATCGAGTGTAGCCAGATCTAGTAATCAATTACGGGGTCATTAGTTCATAGCCCAT
ATATGGAGTTCCGCGTTACATAACTTACGGTAAATGGCCCGCCTGGCTGACCGCCCAACGACCCCCGCCC
ATTGACGTCAATAATGACGTATGTTCCCATAGTAACGCCAATAGGGACTTTCCATTGACGTCAATGGGTG
GAGTATTTACGGTAAACTGCCCACTTGGCAGTACATCAAGTGTATCATATGCCAAGTACGCCCCCTATTG
ACGTCAATGACGGTAAATGGCCCGCCTGGCATTATGCCCAGTACATGACCTTATGGGACTTTCCTACTTG
GCAGTACATCTACGTATTAGTCATCGCTATTACCATGCTGATGCGGTTTTGGCAGTACATCAATGGGCGT
GGATAGCGGTTTGACTCACGGGGATTTCCAAGTCTCCACCCCATTGACGTCAATGGGAGTTTGTTTTGGC
ACCAAAATCAACGGGACTTTCCAAAATGTCGTAACAACTCCGCCCCATTGACGCAAATGGGCGGTAGGCG
TGTACGGTGGGAGGTCTATATAAGCAGAGCTGGTTTAGTGAACCGTCAGATCAGATCTTTGTCGATCCTA
CCATCCACTCGACACACCCGCCAGCGGCCGC
Features (pLannotate 1.2.2; 20 found; start..end, strand, type, name):
     68..394     +  CDS            trxA: THIO_ECO57 - Experimental evidence at protein level: Swiss-Prot protein existence level 1. Participates in various redox reactions through the reversible oxidation of its active center dithiol to a disulfide and catalyzes dithiol-disulfide exchange reactions. From Escherichia coli O157:H7.
    416..433     +  CDS            6xHis: 6xHis affinity tag
    510..631     -  polyA_signal   SV40 poly(A) signal: SV40 polyadenylation signal
    654..723     -  CDS            large T antigen (fragment): large T antigen from SV40 (simian virus 40)
    746..792     +  terminator     T7 terminator: transcription terminator for bacteriophage T7 RNA polymerase
    822..958     +  terminator     rrnG terminator: transcription terminator from the E. coli ribosomal RNA rrnG operon (Albrechtsen et al., 1991)
   1003..1074    +  misc_feature   3' β-globin insulator: insulator downstream of the human β-globin locus (Farrell et al., 2002)
   1300..1888    -  rep_origin     ori: high-copy-number ColE1/pMB1/pBR322/pUC origin of replication
   2060..2124    -  CDS            bla(M) (fragment): β-lactamase lacking the signal sequence; bla(M); allows cytosolic expression of β-lactamase
   2388..3597    +  promoter       UbC promoter: human ubiquitin C promoter
   3601..4198    +  CDS            PuroR (fragment): puromycin N-acetyltransferase; pac from Streptomyces; confers resistance to puromycin
   4227..4275    +  polyA_signal   poly(A) signal: synthetic polyadenylation signal
   4541..5401    +  CDS            AmpR: β-lactamase; bla; confers resistance to ampicillin, carbenicillin, and related antibiotics
   5414..5550    +  terminator     rrnG terminator: transcription terminator from the E. coli ribosomal RNA rrnG operon (Albrechtsen et al., 1991)
   5695..5766    +  misc_feature   5' β-globin insulator: insulator upstream of the human β-globin locus (Farrell et al., 2002)
   5771..5817    -  terminator     T7 terminator: transcription terminator for bacteriophage T7 RNA polymerase
   5835..5883    -  polyA_signal   poly(A) signal: synthetic polyadenylation signal
   5964..6267    +  enhancer       CMV enhancer: human cytomegalovirus immediate early enhancer
   6340..6357    -  promoter       CMV promoter (fragment): human cytomegalovirus (CMV) immediate early promoter
   6420..6471    +  promoter       CMVd2 promoter: truncated human cytomegalovirus (CMV) immediate early promoter that yields moderately reduced expression relative to the full-length promoter
