[The description below was written by a language model from this plasmid's Addgene catalogue record and pLannotate feature annotations shown in this document.]
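Description:
pGBW-m4133329 is a mammalian expression plasmid built on the pTwist_CMV_Puro_6 backbone to express wild-type SARS-CoV-2 nsp11, the very short peptide encoded within ORF1ab. It is maintained in E. coli as a high-copy plasmid through a ColE1/pUC-type origin and selected with ampicillin via a full-length β-lactamase gene; a small additional bla fragment is also annotated and appears to be a backbone remnant. For selection in mammalian cells, a separate cassette places puromycin N-acetyltransferase under the human ubiquitin C promoter, followed by a synthetic polyadenylation signal.

The expression unit is driven by CMV immediate-early elements, annotated as the CMV enhancer plus CMV promoter segments near the end of the circular map. The nsp11 insert is listed as only 38 bp and is too short to have been picked up by the automated annotation, so it has no feature of its own. It presumably lies in the region spanning the sequence origin, between the promoter and the downstream E. coli thioredoxin (trxA) coding sequence. The catalogue describes a C-terminal, TEV-cleavable TRX fusion supplied by the backbone. The feature table also shows a 6xHis tag after trxA, although the TEV site itself is not annotated. Fusing such a tiny peptide to thioredoxin would typically aid stability, detection and purification, with TEV cleavage allowing the partner to be removed. An SV40 poly(A) signal is annotated downstream of the fusion, though on the reverse strand.

β-globin insulator elements, T7 and rrnG terminators and extra poly(A) signals flank the expression unit, which probably helps isolate it from neighbouring transcription. The plasmid suits transient or puromycin-selected expression of nsp11 for studying SARS-CoV-2 proteins.
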