Addgene plasmid #152221: pGBW-m4133329
Purpose: Mammalian expression plasmid for SARS-CoV-2 nsp11
Depositing lab: Ginkgo Bioworks & Benjie Chen. Depositing organization: Ginkgo Bioworks.
Backbone
  Vector backbone: pTwist_CMV_Puro_6
  Backbone size w/o insert (bp): 6080
  Vector type: Mammalian Expression
  Selectable markers: Puromycin
Growth in bacteria
  Bacterial resistance: Ampicillin, 100 μg/mL
  Growth temperature: 37°C
  Growth strain: DH5alpha
  Copy number: High Copy
Gene/Insert
  Gene/Insert name: SARS-CoV-2 nsp11
  Species: Severe acute respiratory syndrome coronavirus 2
  Insert size (bp): 38
  Mutation: wt
  Entrez Gene: ORF1ab (a.k.a. GU280_gp01)
  Promoter: CMV
  Tag / fusion protein: Cleavable TEV;TRX (C terminal on backbone)
  Cloning method: Unknown
Resource information
  A portion of this plasmid was derived from a plasmid made by: GinkgoBioworks
Depositor comments: NCBI reference sequence: YP_009725312.1
How to cite: pGBW-m4133329 was a gift from Ginkgo Bioworks & Benjie Chen (Addgene plasmid # 152221 ; http://n2t.net/addgene:152221 ; RRID:Addgene_152221)
